Addgene plasmid #23437: pDONR223-NEK10
Depositing lab: William Hahn & David Root. Depositing organization: Dana-Farber Cancer Institute. Publication: COT drives resistance to RAF inhibition through MAP kinase pathway reactivation. Johannessen CM, Boehm JS, Kim SY, Thomas SR, Wardwell L, Johnson LA, Emery CM, Stransky N, Cogdill AP, Barretina J, Caponigro G, Hieronymus H, Murray RR, Salehi-Ashtiani K, Hill DE, Vidal M, Zhao JJ, Yang X, Alkan O, Kim S, Harris JL, Wilson CJ, Myer VE, Finan PM, Root DE, Roberts TM, Golub T, Flaherty KT, Dummer R, Weber BL, Sellers WR, Schlegel R, Wargo JA, Hahn WC, Garraway LA. Nature. 2010 Dec 16;468(7326):968-72. doi: 10.1038/nature09627 PubMed 21107320.
Backbone
  Vector backbone: pDONR223
  Backbone manufacturer: Invitrogen
  Backbone size w/o insert (bp): 5005
  Vector type: Gateway Donor vector
Growth in bacteria
  Bacterial resistance: Spectinomycin, 50 μg/mL
  Growth temperature: 37°C
  Growth strain: DH5alpha
  Copy number: High Copy
Gene/Insert
  Gene/Insert name: NEK10 (alt name: NIMA (never in mitosis gene a)- related kinase 10)
  Species: H. sapiens (human)
  Insert size (bp): 1284
  Entrez Gene: NEK10 (a.k.a. CILD44)
  Cloning method: Gateway Cloning
  Sequencing primers: 5′ M13pUC-fwd; 3′ M13rev
Terms and licenses: Academic/Nonprofit Terms; Industry Terms: Not Available to Industry
Depositor comments: The ORF has no Stop codon. This design enables easy recombination into a destination vector to add an epitope tag of choice and Stop codon to the ORF. Do NOT use this plasmid directly for transfections. A set of 4 custom lentiviral vectors is available ( pLX301 (http://www.addgene.org/25895/) , pLX302 (http://www.addgene.org/25896/) , pLX303 (http://www.addgene.org/25897/) , pLX304 (http://www.addgene.org/25890/) ) to be used to express these ORFs in mammalian cells. These plasmids are not included in the kit and must be ordered separately.
How to cite: pDONR223-NEK10 was a gift from William Hahn & David Root (Addgene plasmid # 23437 ; http://n2t.net/addgene:23437 ; RRID:Addgene_23437)
