[The description below was written by a language model from this plasmid's Addgene catalogue record.]
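Description:
pDONR223-NEK10 is a Gateway entry clone built in the Invitrogen pDONR223 donor backbone (listed as about 5 kb without insert). It carries an open reading frame for human NEK10, the NIMA (never in mitosis gene a)-related kinase 10. The plasmid is maintained in E. coli as a high-copy vector under spectinomycin selection. No feature table accompanies the record, so the origin of replication and the exact recombination sites are not itemised. As a product of Gateway cloning into a donor vector, the insert would be expected to sit between attL-type sites that allow LR recombination into destination vectors. M13 forward and reverse primer sites flanking the insert are listed for sequence verification.

The recorded insert is 1284 bp. The record does not say which NEK10 isoform or transcript this represents, or whether it covers the full coding sequence. The ORF was deliberately cloned without a stop codon, so transfer into a destination vector can fuse it in frame to a C-terminal epitope tag of the user's choice, with the stop codon supplied by that vector. No promoter for the insert is recorded, and the depositors state that the plasmid should not be transfected directly. It serves purely as a shuttle and archival clone. For mammalian expression, the depositors point to a companion set of lentiviral Gateway destination vectors (the pLX301–pLX304 series), which are obtained separately. The clone is distributed as part of a kit, and the associated publication concerns resistance to RAF inhibition through MAP kinase pathway reactivation.
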