>Addgene plasmid #23437 | pDONR223-NEK10 | depositor partial sequence | sequence record 11149 | Author sequence
ATGGTTCCTGTACAGCCTGCAGAACCCCCCGAGGTACTGAAGAGTGAGCCGTATGGGGAGAAGGCTGATG
TCTGGGCAGTAGGCTGCATCCTTTATCAGATGGCGACTTTGAGTCCCCCCTTCTACAGCACTAACATGCT
GTCCTTGGCTACAAAAATAGTGGAGGCGGTATATGAACCAGTGCCAGAAGGTATCTACTCTGAAAAAGTA
ACAGACACCATCAGCAGGTGCCTCACTCCTGATGCGGAAGCTCGTCCAGATATTGTAGAAGTCAGTTCGA
TGATATCAGATGTCATGATGAAATATTTAGACAACTTATCTACATCCCAGTTGTCCTTGGAAAAGAAGCT
AGAACGGGAACGAAGACGCACACAAAGGTATTTTATGGAAGCCAACCGGAACACCGTCACATGTCACCAT
GAGCTGGCTGTTCTATCTCACGAGACCTTTGAGAAGGCAAGTTTGAGTAGCAGCAGCAGTGGAGCAGCCA
GCCTGAAAAGTGAACTTTCAGAAAGCGCAGACCTGCCCCCTGAAGGCTTCCAGGCCTCCTATGGTAAAGA
CGAAGACAGGGCCTGTGACGAAATCCTGTCAGATGATAACTTCAACCTGGAAAATGCTGAGAAAGATACA
TATTCAGAGGTAGATGATGAATTGGACATTTCGGATAACTCCAGCAGCTCCAGTTCAAGCCCTCTGAAAG
AATCTACATTCAACATTTTAAAGAGAAGTTTTAGTGCTTCAGGAGGAGAAAGACAATCCCAAACAAGGGA
CTTCACTGGAGGAACAGGATCAAGACCAAGACCAGCATCAGCAGGAATTGCTGTGTCCCAGAGGAAAGTG
CGTCAGATCAGTGATCCTATTCAGCAGATATTAATTCAGCTGCACAAAATAATCTATATCACACAGCTTC
CTCCAGCTTTGCACCACAATTTGAAAAGAAGGGTTATAGAGAGATTCAAGAAATCCCTCTTCAGCCAGCA
GAGTAACCCTTGTAATTTGAAATCTGAAATTAAAAAGTTATCTCAGGGATCTCCAGAACCGATTGAGCCC
AACTTTTTCACAGCAGATTACCATTTATTACATCGTTCATCCGGTGGAAACAGCCTGTCCCCAAATGACC
CTACAGGTTTACCAACCAGCATTGAATTGGAGGAAGGAATAACATATGAACAGATGCAGACTGTGATTGA
AGAAGTCCTTGAGGAAAGTGGCTATTACAATTTTACATCTAACAGGTATCATTCCTATCCATGGGGGACC
AAGAATCACCCAACCAAAAGATTG
