>Addgene plasmid #23437 | pDONR223-NEK10 | addgene partial sequence | sequence record 29269 | 23437 with M13pUc-fwd
AGCTCGGGCCCAATAATGATTTTATTTTGACTGATAGTGACCTGTTCGTTGCAACAAATTGATGAGCAAT
GCTTTTTTATAATGCCAACTTTGTACAAAAAAGTTGGCACCATGGTTCCTGTACAGCCTGCAGAACCCCC
CGAGGTACTGAAGAGTGAGCCGTATGGGGAGAAGGCTGATGTCTGGGCAGTAGGCTGCATCCTTTATCAG
ATGGCGACTTTGAGTCCCCCCTTCTACAGCACTAACATGCTGTCCTTGGCTACAAAAATAGTGGAGGCGG
TATATGAACCAGTGCCAGAAGGTATCTACTCTGAAAAAGTAACAGACACCATCAGCAGGTGCCTCACTCC
TGATGCGGAAGCTCGTCCAGATATTGTAGAAGTCAGTTCGATGATATCAGATGTCATGATGAAATATTTA
GACAACTTATCTACATCCCAGTTGTCCTTGGAAAAGAAGCTAGAACGGGAACGAAGACGCACACAAAGGT
ATTTTATGGAAGCCAACCGGAACACCGTCACATGTCACCATGAGCTGGCTGTTCTATCTCACGAGACCTT
TGAGAAGGCAAGTTTGAGTAGCAGCAGCAGTGGAGCAGCCAGCCTGAAAAGTGAACTTTC
